>Addgene plasmid #34313 | KHBD00160 | depositor partial sequence | sequence record 40880 | KHBD00160 sequence 1338 bps
ATGAGGTACATTTGCAGGACCTGTTCTCGTATGGCTGATCCTGCGGTAGCCAAGAATCTCTTCGATCCAT
CGAGTTCTTCCGTTTTGCGTCAAATAGAGACTCTAACTAACTTGCAGCTAAAAGAGGACGGCAAGTTGCC
CAGGTTCATGTGCCAGGACTGCCAGCACGACCTGCAGATTGCCATCGATTTCCGCCGCGTTTGCATCGAG
GCCCAGGAGCTCCTTGAACTTCAGCTAAGGCAGGTGGAAAAGGAGGAGGAGGCGTTCGAGAGCCTGGCGG
AGCAATGGCTGGATGATTGTCCGGATGAGTTGTCCAACTTGTCGCCAGTGCTACAGCTGAATGATCGCAT
GGATTTTATCTTCGATCCCGAGCCACAGGATAAGAATACGGATGAGTTGGCTTCCATAAAGACCACGACA
ACAACAGAGTATATGAATGCATACCAGTCAGTGGCCAGTCCGCAATCTTCTCCAGAACTTTCAACAGATA
GCCAGTTGTCGAATGAGCACTTTGACACGGGCCTCTCTCCCGAATCAGAACCCGAAAGTGAAGCTATCGA
TAATCGGGACACTTCCTCCAGCCACACGTGCAGCAAGTGTGGCCTCGAATTCGAAAACGTGGACGAACTG
AAGCTGCACAAATACCATCTGCACGACATCCCGCCAGATACCAAATTCGTCTGTGACCACTGTGACGAGG
GCTTCCGATCAGCAGCCGCACTTACGCGGCACTGCAACATGATTAATCTTCCATTGACGCACTCCTGCAC
CAAGTGCAAGAGCCAATTCCACAATCACATTCTGCTGGAGACTCACAAACAGCGGTGTCTCAGGCCGCCG
GCGTCCCAGCATGTGTGCCACATATGTGGCAAGCATCTGACCACGGCCTTTAATCTGAAGAATCACCTGG
TTCGCCACGCGGGCACACGACGCCACAAATGCGACCAGTGTAGCGCATCCTTTTATACAGCCGCCGAACT
CTGTTCCCATCAGAAAACCCACACAACCGAGCGTCCCTACATCTGTCGCTACAACTGTGGCAAAACCTTT
CGCTTTTGCAGCGCCCGCAGCATGCATGAAAGGGTTCACATGGACGCCAGCAAGCGTATCTACCAGTGTG
AGTACTGCCCCAAGTCGTATGTAACACCCAGCGAGTGCAGGACACATCAAAAGTATCACAACTTGACTCG
CGATCACGGCTGCGAAATCTGCCGCATAAGCTTCAAGACAGCCAAACACTACAGATCCCATCTGAAGTCC
AATGCCCACAAAACTCTGGAGGCGCGTGCTAAAGCTGCTGCATCCCCCAATTCCCGTGGAAGAAATTGTT
CAACGAAT
