>Addgene plasmid #34313 | KHBD00160 | addgene partial sequence | sequence record 41987 | M13-Rev 5'-CAGGAAACAGCTATGACC-3'
TTTATTTTGACTGATAGTGACCTGTTCGTTGCAACAAATTGATAAGCAATGCTTTCTTATAATGCCAACT
TTGTACAAGAAAGTTGGCAAATTCGTTGAACAATTTCTTCCACGGGAATTGGGGGATGCAGCAGCTTTAG
CACGCGCCTCCAGAGTTTTGTGGGCATTGGACTTCAGATGGGATCTGTAGTGTTTGGCTGTCTTGAAGCT
TATGCGGCAGATTTCGCAGCCGTGATCGCGAGTCAAGTTGTGATACTTTTGATGTGTCCTGCACTCGCTG
GGTGTTACATACGACTTGGGGCAGTACTCACACTGGTAGATACGCTTGCTGGCGTCCATGTGAACCCTTT
CATGCATGCTGCGGGCGCTGCAAAAGCGAAAGGTTTTGCCACAGTTGTAGCGACAGATGTAGGGACGCTC
GGTTGTGTGGGTTTTCTGATGGGAACAGAGTTCGGCGGCTGTATAAAAGGATGCGCTACACTGGTCGCAT
TTGTGGCGTCGTGTGCCCGCGTGGCGAACCAGGTGATTCTTCAGATTAAAGGCCGTGGTCAGATGCTTGC
CACATATGTGGCACACATGCTGGGACGCCGGCGGCCTGAGACACCGCTGTTTGTGAGTCTCCAGCAGAAT
GTGATTGTGGAATTGGCTCTTGCACTTGGTGCAGGAGTGCGTCAATGGAA
