[The description below was written by a language model from this plasmid's Addgene catalogue record.]
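Description:
KHBD00160 is a Gateway entry-type clone built in the pDONR221 donor backbone, carrying the open reading frame of the Drosophila melanogaster gene CG31388 (FBgn0051388). The insert is recorded as about 1.3 kb in a backbone of roughly 2.5 kb, and it was introduced by Gateway recombination cloning. Once an ORF has been recombined into pDONR221, it is normally flanked by attL sites, which allow it to be shuttled by LR recombination into any compatible destination vector. No feature table accompanies this record, so the exact site arrangement is not documented here. The plasmid is maintained in E. coli as a high-copy replicon under kanamycin selection. M13 forward and reverse primer sites flank the insert for sequence verification.

The vector is a cloning intermediate rather than an expression construct. The record lists no promoter, tag or reporter driving the ORF, and expression depends on the destination vector chosen. The depositor notes that ORFs in this collection were cloned open-ended, without a stop codon, so the coding sequence can be read through into a downstream element and used for C-terminal fusions after transfer. The clone belongs to a collection associated with work on automated protein–DNA interaction screening of Drosophila regulatory elements. This suggests it is meant as a source ORF for moving a candidate fly DNA-binding protein into screening or expression vectors. The record does not describe the function of CG31388 itself.
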