Addgene plasmid #34313: KHBD00160
Depositing lab: Bart Deplancke. Depositing organization: Swiss Federal Institute of Technology (EPFL). Publication: Automated protein-DNA interaction screening of Drosophila regulatory elements. Korneel Hens, Jean-Daniel Feuz, Alina Isakova, Antonina Lagovitina, Andreas Massouras, Julien Bryois, Patrick Callaerts, Susan E. Celniker, Bart Deplancke. Nat Methods. 2011 Oct 30;8(12):1065-70. 10.1038/nmeth.1763 PubMed 22037703.
Backbone
  Vector backbone: pDONR221
  Backbone manufacturer: Invitrogen
  Backbone size w/o insert (bp): 2536
  Vector type: Gateway Donor Vector
Growth in bacteria
  Bacterial resistance: Kanamycin, 50 μg/mL
  Growth temperature: 37°C
  Growth strain: DH5alpha
  Copy number: High Copy
Gene/Insert
  Gene/Insert name: CG31388 (alt names: FBgn0051388; CG31388)
  Species: D. melanogaster (fly)
  Insert size (bp): 1338
  Entrez Gene: CG31388 (a.k.a. Dmel_CG31388, BcDNA:GH10523, CG17722, CG5135, Dmel\CG31388)
  Cloning method: Gateway Cloning
  Sequencing primers: 5′ M13F; 3′ M13R
Terms and licenses: Academic/Nonprofit Terms; Industry Terms: Not Available to Industry
Depositor comments: Please note that the ORFs in this collection were cloned open-ended (without a stop codon).
How to cite: KHBD00160 was a gift from Bart Deplancke (Addgene plasmid # 34313 ; http://n2t.net/addgene:34313 ; RRID:Addgene_34313)
